>Addgene plasmid #180792 | pHR-BTLA (Y226F, Y243F, Y257F, Y282F)-mGFP | addgene full sequence | sequence record 356680 | Addgene NGS Result
CGCATCGATACCGTCGACCTCGAGGGAATTAATTCGAGCTCGGTACCTTTAAGACCAATGACTTACAAGG
CAGCTGTAGATCTTAGCCACTTTTTAAAAGAAAAGGGGGGACTGGAAGGGCTAATTCACTCCCAACGAAG
ACAAGATCTGCTTTTTGCTTGTACTGGGTCTCTCTGGTTAGACCAGATCTGAGCCTGGGAGCTCTCTGGC
TAACTAGGGAACCCACTGCTTAAGCCTCAATAAAGCTTGCCTTGAGTGCTTCAAGTAGTGTGTGCCCGTC
TGTTGTGTGACTCTGGTAACTAGAGATCCCTCAGACCCTTTTAGTCAGTGTGGAAAATCTCTAGCAGCAT
CTAGAATTAATTCCGTGTATTCTATAGTGTCACCTAAATCGTATGTGTATGATACATAAGGTTATGTATT
AATTGTAGCCGCGTTCTAACGACAATATGTACAAGCCTAATTGTGTAGCATCTGGCTTACTGAAGCAGAC
CCTATCATCTCTCTCGTAAACTGCCGTCAGAGTCGGTTTGGTTGGACGAACCTTCTGAGTTTCTGGTAAC
GCCGTCCCGCACCCGGAAATGGTCAGCGAACCAATCAGCAGGGTCATCGCTAGCCAGATCCTCTACGCCG
GACGCATCGTGGCCGGCATCACCGGCGCCACAGGTGCGGTTGCTGGCGCCTATATCGCCGACATCACCGA
TGGGGAAGATCGGGCTCGCCACTTCGGGCTCATGAGCGCTTGTTTCGGCGTGGGTATGGTGGCAGGCCCC
GTGGCCGGGGGACTGTTGGGCGCCATCTCCTTGCATGCACCATTCCTTGCGGCGGCGGTGCTCAACGGCC
TCAACCTACTACTGGGCTGCTTCCTAATGCAGGAGTCGCATAAGGGAGAGCGTCGAATGGTGCACTCTCA
GTACAATCTGCTCTGATGCCGCATAGTTAAGCCAGCCCCGACACCCGCCAACACCCGCTGACGCGCCCTG
ACGGGCTTGTCTGCTCCCGGCATCCGCTTACAGACAAGCTGTGACCGTCTCCGGGAGCTGCATGTGTCAG
AGGTTTTCACCGTCATCACCGAAACGCGCGAGACGAAAGGGCCTCGTGATACGCCTATTTTTATAGGTTA
ATGTCATGATAATAATGGTTTCTTAGACGTCAGGTGGCACTTTTCGGGGAAATGTGCGCGGAACCCCTAT
TTGTTTATTTTTCTAAATACATTCAAATATGTATCCGCTCATGAGACAATAACCCTGATAAATGCTTCAA
TAATATTGAAAAAGGAAGAGTATGAGTATTCAACATTTCCGTGTCGCCCTTATTCCCTTTTTTGCGGCAT
TTTGCCTTCCTGTTTTTGCTCACCCAGAAACGCTGGTGAAAGTAAAAGATGCTGAAGATCAGTTGGGTGC
ACGAGTGGGTTACATCGAACTGGATCTCAACAGCGGTAAGATCCTTGAGAGTTTTCGCCCCGAAGAACGT
TTTCCAATGATGAGCACTTTTAAAGTTCTGCTATGTGGCGCGGTATTATCCCGTATTGACGCCGGGCAAG
AGCAACTCGGTCGCCGCATACACTATTCTCAGAATGACTTGGTTGAGTACTCACCAGTCACAGAAAAGCA
TCTTACGGATGGCATGACAGTAAGAGAATTATGCAGTGCTGCCATAACCATGAGTGATAACACTGCGGCC
AACTTACTTCTGACAACGATCGGAGGACCGAAGGAGCTAACCGCTTTTTTGCACAACATGGGGGATCATG
TAACTCGCCTTGATCGTTGGGAACCGGAGCTGAATGAAGCCATACCAAACGACGAGCGTGACACCACGAT
GCCTGTAGCAATGGCAACAACGTTGCGCAAACTATTAACTGGCGAACTACTTACTCTAGCTTCCCGGCAA
CAATTAATAGACTGGATGGAGGCGGATAAAGTTGCAGGACCACTTCTGCGCTCGGCCCTTCCGGCTGGCT
GGTTTATTGCTGATAAATCTGGAGCCGGTGAGCGTGGGTCTCGCGGTATCATTGCAGCACTGGGGCCAGA
TGGTAAGCCCTCCCGTATCGTAGTTATCTACACGACGGGGAGTCAGGCAACTATGGATGAACGAAATAGA
CAGATCGCTGAGATAGGTGCCTCACTGATTAAGCATTGGTAACTGTCAGACCAAGTTTACTCATATATAC
TTTAGATTGATTTAAAACTTCATTTTTAATTTAAAAGGATCTAGGTGAAGATCCTTTTTGATAATCTCAT
GACCAAAATCCCTTAACGTGAGTTTTCGTTCCACTGAGCGTCAGACCCCGTAGAAAAGATCAAAGGATCT
TCTTGAGATCCTTTTTTTCTGCGCGTAATCTGCTGCTTGCAAACAAAAAAACCACCGCTACCAGCGGTGG
TTTGTTTGCCGGATCAAGAGCTACCAACTCTTTTTCCGAAGGTAACTGGCTTCAGCAGAGCGCAGATACC
AAATACTGTTCTTCTAGTGTAGCCGTAGTTAGGCCACCACTTCAAGAACTCTGTAGCACCGCCTACATAC
CTCGCTCTGCTAATCCTGTTACCAGTGGCTGCTGCCAGTGGCGATAAGTCGTGTCTTACCGGGTTGGACT
CAAGACGATAGTTACCGGATAAGGCGCAGCGGTCGGGCTGAACGGGGGGTTCGTGCACACAGCCCAGCTT
GGAGCGAACGACCTACACCGAACTGAGATACCTACAGCGTGAGCTATGAGAAAGCGCCACGCTTCCCGAA
GGGAGAAAGGCGGACAGGTATCCGGTAAGCGGCAGGGTCGGAACAGGAGAGCGCACGAGGGAGCTTCCAG
GGGGAAACGCCTGGTATCTTTATAGTCCTGTCGGGTTTCGCCACCTCTGACTTGAGCGTCGATTTTTGTG
ATGCTCGTCAGGGGGGCGGAGCCTATGGAAAAACGCCAGCAACGCGGCCTTTTTACGGTTCCTGGCCTTT
TGCTGGCCTTTTGCTCACATGTTCTTTCCTGCGTTATCCCCTGATTCTGTGGATAACCGTATTACCGCCT
TTGAGTGAGCTGATACCGCTCGCCGCAGCCGAACGACCGAGCGCAGCGAGTCAGTGAGCGAGGAAGCGGA
AGAGCGCCCAATACGCAAACCGCCTCTCCCCGCGCGTTGGCCGATTCATTAATGCAGCTGTGGAATGTGT
GTCAGTTAGGGTGTGGAAAGTCCCCAGGCTCCCCAGCAGGCAGAAGTATGCAAAGCATGCATCTCAATTA
GTCAGCAACCAGGTGTGGAAAGTCCCCAGGCTCCCCAGCAGGCAGAAGTATGCAAAGCATGCATCTCAAT
TAGTCAGCAACCATAGTCCCGCCCCTAACTCCGCCCATCCCGCCCCTAACTCCGCCCAGTTCCGCCCATT
CTCCGCCCCATGGCTGACTAATTTTTTTTATTTATGCAGAGGCCGAGGCCGCCTCGGCCTCTGAGCTATT
CCAGAAGTAGTGAGGAGGCTTTTTTGGAGGCCTAGGCTTTTGCAAAAAGCTTGGACACAAGACAGGCTTG
CGAGATATGTTTGAGAATACCACTTTATCCCGCGTCAGGGAGAGGCAGTGCGTAAAAAGACGCGGACTCA
TGTGAAATACTGGTTTTTAGTGCGCCAGATCTCTATAATCTCGCGCAACCTATTTTCCCCTCGAACACTT
TTTAAGCCGTAGATAAACAGGCTGGGACACTTCACATGAGCGAAAAATACATCGTCACCTGGGACATGTT
GCAGATCCATGCACGTAAACTCGCAAGCCGACTGATGCCTTCTGAACAATGGAAAGGCATTATTGCCGTA
AGCCGTGGCGGTCTGTACCGGGTGCGTTACTGGCGCGTGAACTGGGTATTCGTCATGTCGATACCGTTTG
TATTTCCAGCTACGATCACGACAACCAGCGCGAGCTTAAAGTGCTGAAACGCGCAGAAGGCGATGGCGAA
GGCTTCATCGTTATTGATGACCTGGTGGATACCGGTGGTACTGCGGTTGCGATTCGTGAAATGTATCCAA
AAGCGCACTTTGTCACCATCTTCGCAAAACCGGCTGGTCGTCCGCTGGTTGATGACTATGTTGTTGATAT
CCCGCAAGATACCTGGATTGAACAGCCGTGGGATATGGGCGTCGTATTCGTCCCGCCAATCTCCGGTCGC
TAATCTTTTCAACGCCTGGCACTGCCGGGCGTTGTTCTTTTTAACTTCAGGCGGGTTACAATAGTTTCCA
GTAAGTATTCTGGAGGCTGCATCCATGACACAGGCAAACCTGAGCGAAACCCTGTTCAAACCCCGCTTTA
AACATCCTGAAACCTCGACGCTAGTCCGCCGCTTTAATCACGGCGCACAACCGCCTGTGCAGTCGGCCCT
TGATGGTAAAACCATCCCTCACTGGTATCGCATGATTAACCGTCTGATGTGGATCTGGCGCGGCATTGAC
CCACGCGAAATCCTCGACGTCCAGGCACGTATTGTGATGAGCGATGCCGAACGTACCGACGATGATTTAT
ACGATACGGTGATTGGCTACCGTGGCGGCAACTGGATTTATGAGTGGGCCCCGGATCTTTGTGAAGGAAC
CTTACTTCTGTGGTGTGACATAATTGGACAAACTACCTACAGAGATTTAAAGCTCTAAGGTAAATATAAA
ATTTTTAAGTGTATAATGTGTTAAACTACTGATTCTAATTGTTTGTGTATTTTAGATTCCAACCTATGGA
ACTGATGAATGGGAGCAGTGGTGGAATGCCTTTAATGAGGAAAACCTGTTTTGCTCAGAAGAAATGCCAT
CTAGTGATGATGAGGCTACTGCTGACTCTCAACATTCTACTCCTCCAAAAAAGAAGAGAAAGGTAGAAGA
CCCCAAGGACTTTCCTTCAGAATTGCTAAGTTTTTTGAGTCATGCTGTGTTTAGTAATAGAACTCTTGCT
TGCTTTGCTATTTACACCACAAAGGAAAAAGCTGCACTGCTATACAAGAAAATTATGGAAAAATATTCTG
TAACCTTTATAAGTAGGCATAACAGTTATAATCATAACATACTGTTTTTTCTTACTCCACACAGGCATAG
AGTGTCTGCTATTAATAACTATGCTCAAAAATTGTGTACCTTTAGCTTTTTAATTTGTAAAGGGGTTAAT
AAGGAATATTTGATGTATAGTGCCTTGACTAGAGATCATAATCAGCCATACCACATTTGTAGAGGTTTTA
CTTGCTTTAAAAAACCTCCCACACCTCCCCCTGAACCTGAAACATAAAATGAATGCAATTGTTGTTGTTA
ACTTGTTTATTGCAGCTTATAATGGTTACAAATAAAGCAATAGCATCACAAATTTCACAAATAAAGCATT
TTTTTCACTGCATTCTAGTTGTGGTTTGTCCAAACTCATCAATGTATCTTATCATGTCTGGATCAACTGG
ATAACTCAAGCTAACCAAAATCATCCCAAACTTCCCACCCCATACCCTATTACCACTGCCAATTACCTGT
GGTTTCATTTACTCTAAACCTGTGATTCCTCTGAATTATTTTCATTTTAAAGAAATTGTATTTGTTAAAT
ATGTACTACAAACTTAGTAGTTGGAAGGGCTAATTCACTCCCAAAGAAGACAAGATATCCTTGATCTGTG
GATCTACCACACACAAGGCTACTTCCCTGATTAGCAGAACTACACACCAGGGCCAGGGGTCAGATATCCA
CTGACCTTTGGATGGTGCTACAAGCTAGTACCAGTTGAGCCAGATAAGGTAGAAGAGGCCAATAAAGGAG
AGAACACCAGCTTGTTACACCCTGTGAGCCTGCATGGGATGGATGACCCGGAGAGAGAAGTGTTAGAGTG
GAGGTTTGACAGCCGCCTAGCATTTCATCACGTGGCCCGAGAGCTGCATCCGGAGTACTTCAAGAACTGC
TGATATCGAGCTTGCTACAAGGGACTTTCCGCTGGGGACTTTCCAGGGAGGCGTGGCCTGGGCGGGACTG
GGGAGTGGCGAGCCCTCAGATCCTGCATATAAGCAGCTGCTTTTTGCCTGTACTGGGTCTCTCTGGTTAG
ACCAGATCTGAGCCTGGGAGCTCTCTGGCTAACTAGGGAACCCACTGCTTAAGCCTCAATAAAGCTTGCC
TTGAGTGCTTCAAGTAGTGTGTGCCCGTCTGTTGTGTGACTCTGGTAACTAGAGATCCCTCAGACCCTTT
TAGTCAGTGTGGAAAATCTCTAGCAGTGGCGCCCGAACAGGGACTTGAAAGCGAAAGGGAAACCAGAGGA
GCTCTCTCGACGCAGGACTCGGCTTGCTGAAGCGCGCACGGCAAGAGGCGAGGGGCGGCGACTGGTGAGT
ACGCCAAAAATTTTGACTAGCGGAGGCTAGAAGGAGAGAGATGGGTGCGAGAGCGTCAGTATTAAGCGGG
GGAGAATTAGATCGCGATGGGAAAAAATTCGGTTAAGGCCAGGGGGAAAGAAAAAATATAAATTAAAACA
TATAGTATGGGCAAGCAGGGAGCTAGAACGATTCGCAGTTAATCCTGGCCTGTTAGAAACATCAGAAGGC
TGTAGACAAATACTGGGACAGCTACAACCATCCCTTCAGACAGGATCAGAAGAACTTAGATCATTATATA
ATACAGTAGCAACCCTCTATTGTGTGCATCAAAGGATAGAGATAAAAGACACCAAGGAAGCTTTAGACAA
GATAGAGGAAGAGCAAAACAAAAGTAAGACCACCGCACAGCAAGCGGCCGGCCGCTGATCTTCAGACCTG
GAGGAGGAGATATGAGGGACAATTGGAGAAGTGAATTATATAAATATAAAGTAGTAAAAATTGAACCATT
AGGAGTAGCACCCACCAAGGCAAAGAGAAGAGTGGTGCAGAGAGAAAAAAGAGCAGTGGGAATAGGAGCT
TTGTTCCTTGGGTTCTTGGGAGCAGCAGGAAGCACTATGGGCGCAGCGTCAATGACGCTGACGGTACAGG
CCAGACAATTATTGTCTGGTATAGTGCAGCAGCAGAACAATTTGCTGAGGGCTATTGAGGCGCAACAGCA
TCTGTTGCAACTCACAGTCTGGGGCATCAAGCAGCTCCAGGCAAGAATCCTGGCTGTGGAAAGATACCTA
AAGGATCAACAGCTCCTGGGGATTTGGGGTTGCTCTGGAAAACTCATTTGCACCACTGCTGTGCCTTGGA
ATGCTAGTTGGAGTAATAAATCTCTGGAACAGATTTGGAATCACACGACCTGGATGGAGTGGGACAGAGA
AATTAACAATTACACAAGCTTAATACACTCCTTAATTGAAGAATCGCAAAACCAGCAAGAAAAGAATGAA
CAAGAATTATTGGAATTAGATAAATGGGCAAGTTTGTGGAATTGGTTTAACATAACAAATTGGCTGTGGT
ATATAAAATTATTCATAATGATAGTAGGAGGCTTGGTAGGTTTAAGAATAGTTTTTGCTGTACTTTCTAT
AGTGAATAGAGTTAGGCAGGGATATTCACCATTATCGTTTCAGACCCACCTCCCAACCCCGAGGGGACCC
GACAGGCCCGAAGGAATAGAAGAAGAAGGTGGAGAGAGAGACAGAGACAGATCCATTCGATTAGTGAACG
GATCTCGACGGTATCGCCAAATGGCAGTATTCATCCACAATTTTAAAAGAAAAGGGGGGATTGGGGGGTA
CAGTGCAGGGGAAAGAATAGTAGACATAATAGCAACAGACATACAAACTAAAGAATTACAAAAACAAATT
ACAAAAATTCAAAATTTTCGGGTTTATTACAGGGACAGCAGAGATCCAGTTTGGATCGATAAGCTTGATA
TCGAATTCCTGCAGCCCCGATAAAATAAAAGATTTTATTTAGTCTCCAGAAAAAGGGGGGAATGAAAGAC
CCCACCTGTAGGTTTGGCAAGCTAGCTGCAGTAACGCCATTTTGCAAGGCATGGAAAAATACCAAACCAA
GAATAGAGAAGTTCAGATCAAGGGCGGGTACATGAAAATAGCTAACGTTGGGCCAAACAGGATATCTGCG
GTGAGCAGTTTCGGCCCCGGCCCGGGGCCAAGAACAGATGGTCACCGCAGTTTCGGCCCCGGCCCGAGGC
CAAGAACAGATGGTCCCCAGATATGGCCCAACCCTCAGCAGTTTCTTAAGACCCATCAGATGTTTCCAGG
CTCCCCCAAGGACCTGAAATGACCCTGCGCCTTATTTGAATTAACCAATCAGCCTGCTTCTCGCTTCTGT
TCGCGCGCTTCTGCTTCCCGAGCTCTATAAAAGAGCTCACAACCCCTCACTCGGCGCGCCAGTCCTCCGA
CAGACTGAGTCGCCCGGGGGGGATCTGGAGCTCTCGAGAATTCTCATGAAGACATTGCCTGCCATGCTTG
GAACTGGGAAATTATTTTGGGTCTTCTTCTTAATCCCATATCTGGACATCTGGAACATCCATGGGAAAGA
ATCATGTGATGTACAGCTTTATATAAAGAGACAATCTGAACACTCCATCTTAGCAGGAGATCCCTTTGAA
CTAGAATGCCCTGTGAAATACTGTGCTAACAGGCCTCATGTGACTTGGTGCAAGCTCAATGGAACAACAT
GTGTAAAACTTGAAGATAGACAAACAAGTTGGAAGGAAGAGAAGAACATTTCATTTTTCATTCTACATTT
TGAACCAGTGCTTCCTAATGACAATGGGTCATACCGCTGTTCTGCAAATTTTCAGTCTAATCTCATTGAA
AGCCACTCAACAACTCTTTATGTGACAGATGTAAAAAGTGCCTCAGAACGACCCTCCAAGGACGAAATGG
CAAGCAGACCCTGGCTCCTGTATCGTTTACTTCCTTTGGGGGGATTGCCTCTACTCATCACTACCTGTTT
CTGCCTGTTCTGCTGCCTGAGAAGGCACCAAGGAAAGCAAAATGAACTCTCTGACACAGCAGGAAGGGAA
ATTAACCTGGTTGATGCTCACCTTAAGAGTGAGCAAACAGAAGCAAGCACCAGGCAAAATTCCCAAGTAC
TGCTATCAGAAACTGGAATTTTTGATAATGACCCTGACCTTTGTTTCAGGATGCAGGAAGGGTCTGAAGT
TTTTTCTAATCCATGCCTGGAAGAAAACAAACCAGGCATTGTTTTTGCTTCCCTGAACCATTCTGTCATT
GGACTGAACTCAAGACTGGCAAGAAATGTAAAAGAAGCACCAACAGAATTTGCATCCATATGTGTGAGGA
GTACGCGTCTGCAGGATATCAAGCTTGCGGTACCGCGGGCCCGGGATCCACCGGTCGCCACCATGGTGAG
CAAGGGCGAGGAGCTGTTCACCGGGGTGGTGCCCATCCTGGTCGAGCTGGACGGCGACGTAAACGGCCAC
AAGTTCAGCGTGTCCGGCGAGGGCGAGGGCGATGCCACCTACGGCAAGCTGACCCTGAAGTTCATCTGCA
CCACCGGCAAGCTGCCCGTGCCCTGGCCCACCCTCGTGACCACCCTGACCTACGGCGTGCAGTGCTTCAG
CCGCTACCCCGACCACATGAAGCAGCACGACTTCTTCAAGTCCGCCATGCCCGAAGGCTACGTCCAGGAG
CGCACCATCTTCTTCAAGGACGACGGCAACTACAAGACCCGCGCCGAGGTGAAGTTCGAGGGCGACACCC
TGGTGAACCGCATCGAGCTGAAGGGCATCGACTTCAAGGAGGACGGCAACATCCTGGGGCACAAGCTGGA
GTACAACTACAACAGCCACAACGTCTATATCATGGCCGACAAGCAGAAGAACGGCATCAAGGTGAACTTC
AAGATCCGCCACAACATCGAGGACGGCAGCGTGCAGCTCGCCGACCACTACCAGCAGAACACCCCCATCG
GCGACGGCCCCGTGCTGCTGCCCGACAACCACTACCTGAGCACCCAGTCCAAGCTGAGCAAAGACCCCAA
CGAGAAGCGCGATCACATGGTCCTGCTGGAGTTCGTGACCGCCGCCGGGATCACTCTCGGCATGGACGAG
CTGTACAAGTAAAGCGGCCGCGACTCTAGAGTCGACCTGCAGGCATGCAAGCTTGATATCAAGCTTATCG
ATAATCAACCTCTGGATTACAAAATTTGTGAAAGATTGACTGGTATTCTTAACTATGTTGCTCCTTTTAC
GCTATGTGGATACGCTGCTTTAATGCCTTTGTATCATGCTATTGCTTCCCGTATGGCTTTCATTTTCTCC
TCCTTGTATAAATCCTGGTTGCTGTCTCTTTATGAGGAGTTGTGGCCCGTTGTCAGGCAACGTGGCGTGG
TGTGCACTGTGTTTGCTGACGCAACCCCCACTGGTTGGGGCATTGCCACCACCTGTCAGCTCCTTTCCGG
GACTTTCGCTTTCCCCCTCCCTATTGCCACGGCGGAACTCATCGCCGCCTGCCTTGCCCGCTGCTGGACA
GGGGCTCGGCTGTTGGGCACTGACAATTCCGTGGTGTTGTCGGGGAAATCATCGTCCTTTCCTTGGCTGC
TCGCCTGTGTTGCCACCTGGATTCTGCGCGGGACGTCCTTCTGCTACGTCCCTTCGGCCCTCAATCCAGC
GGACCTTCCTTCCCGCGGCCTGCTGCCGGCTCTGCGGCCTCTTCCGCGTCTTCGCCTTCGCCCTCAGACG
AGTCGGATCTCCCTTTGGGCCGCCTCCC
Features (pLannotate 1.2.2; 35 found; start..end, strand, type, name):
      4..26      +  misc_feature   MCS (fragment): pBluescript multiple cloning site
     43..111     +  CDS            nef (fragment): NEF_HV1Z2 - Experimental evidence at protein level: Swiss-Prot protein existence level 1. Extracellular Nef protein targets CD4(+) T-lymphocytes for apoptosis by interacting with CXCR4 surface receptors. From Human immunodeficiency virus type 1 group M subtype D (isolate Z2/CDC-Z34) (HIV-1).
    113..346     +  LTR            3' LTR (ΔU3): self-inactivating 3' long terminal repeat (LTR) from HIV-1
    371..389     -  promoter       SP6 promoter: promoter for bacteriophage SP6 RNA polymerase
    617..896     +  CDS            TcR (fragment): tetracycline efflux protein; tet; confers resistance to tetracycline
    897..945     -  misc_feature   bom (fragment): basis of mobility region from pBR322
   1047..1082    -  CDS            rop (fragment): Rop protein, which maintains plasmids at low copy number; rop
   1177..1281    +  promoter       AmpR promoter: bla
   1282..2142    +  CDS            AmpR: β-lactamase; bla; confers resistance to ampicillin, carbenicillin, and related antibiotics
   2313..2901    +  rep_origin     ori: high-copy-number ColE1/pMB1/pBR322/pUC origin of replication
   3084..3140    +  CDS            lacI (fragment): lac repressor; lacI; The lac repressor binds to the lac operator to inhibit transcription in E. coli. This inhibition can be relieved by adding lactose or isopropyl-β-D-thiogalactopyranoside (IPTG).
   3147..3476    +  promoter       SV40 promoter: SV40 enhancer and early promoter
   3676..3795    +  CDS            gpt (fragment): XGPT_ECOLI - Also known as gpp, gxu. Experimental evidence at protein level: Swiss-Prot protein existence level 1. Purine salvage pathway enzyme that catalyzes the transfer of the ribosyl-5-phosphate group from 5-phospho-alpha-D-ribose 1- diphosphate (PRPP) to the N9 position of the 6-oxopurines guanine and xanthine to form the corresponding ribonucleotides GMP (guanosine 5'- monophosphate) and XMP (xanthosine 5'-monophosphate), with the release of PPi. To a lesser extent, also acts on hypoxanthine (PubMed:9100006, PubMed:3886014). Does not ribophosphorylate adenine (PubMed:3886014). From Esch
   3795..4130    +  CDS            gpt (fragment): XGPT_ECOLI - Also known as gpp, gxu. Experimental evidence at protein level: Swiss-Prot protein existence level 1. Purine salvage pathway enzyme that catalyzes the transfer of the ribosyl-5-phosphate group from 5-phospho-alpha-D-ribose 1- diphosphate (PRPP) to the N9 position of the 6-oxopurines guanine and xanthine to form the corresponding ribonucleotides GMP (guanosine 5'- monophosphate) and XMP (xanthosine 5'-monophosphate), with the release of PPi. To a lesser extent, also acts on hypoxanthine (PubMed:9100006, PubMed:3886014). Does not ribophosphorylate adenine (PubMed:3886014). From Esch
   4225..4530    +  CDS            frsA (fragment): FRSA_ECOLI - Also known as yafA. Experimental evidence at protein level: Swiss-Prot protein existence level 1. Catalyzes the hydrolysis of esters (PubMed:15808744). Displays esterase activity toward pNP-butyrate (PubMed:15808744). May stimulate mixed-acid fermentation by acting as a fermentation/respiration switch that down-regulates respiration and up- regulates fermentation rates (PubMed:15169777). From Escherichia coli (strain K12).
   4534..4608    +  CDS            small t antigen (fragment): SV40 (simian virus 40) small t antigen
   4610..4675    +  intron         small t intron: SV40 (simian virus 40) small t antigen intron
   4805..4825    +  CDS            SV40 NLS: nuclear localization signal of SV40 (simian virus 40) large T antigen
   5144..5227    +  CDS            large T antigen (fragment): large T antigen from SV40 (simian virus 40)
   5250..5384    +  polyA_signal   SV40 poly(A) signal: SV40 polyadenylation signal
   5551..5880    +  CDS            nef (fragment): NEF_HV1BR - Experimental evidence at protein level: Swiss-Prot protein existence level 1. Extracellular Nef protein targets CD4(+) T-lymphocytes for apoptosis by interacting with CXCR4 surface receptors (PubMed:14990729). From Human immunodeficiency virus type 1 group M subtype B (isolate BRU/LAI) (HIV-1).
   5928..6185    +  LTR            5' LTR (truncated): truncated 5' long terminal repeat (LTR) from HIV-1
   6232..6357    +  misc_feature   HIV-1 Ψ: packaging signal of human immunodeficiency virus type 1
   6341..6679    +  CDS            HIV-1 gag (fragment): gag protein from human immunodeficiency virus 1; gag
   6854..7087    +  misc_feature   RRE: The Rev response element (RRE) of HIV-1 allows for Rev-dependent mRNA export from the nucleus to the cytoplasm.
   7464..7564    +  CDS            Rev (fragment): human immunodeficiency virus 1 (HIV-1) Rev protein; rev; enhances nuclear export of unspliced and incompletely spliced viral mRNAs
   7601..7718    +  misc_feature   cPPT/CTS: central polypurine tract and central termination sequence of HIV-1
   7755..7787    -  misc_feature   MCS (fragment): pBluescript multiple cloning site
   7871..8278    +  promoter       SFFV promoter: spleen focus-forming virus long terminal repeat (LTR) promoter
   8306..9172    +  CDS            BTLA: BTLA_HUMAN - Experimental evidence at protein level: Swiss-Prot protein existence level 1. Inhibitory receptor on lymphocytes that negatively regulates antigen receptor signaling via PTPN6/SHP-1 and PTPN11/SHP-2 (PubMed:12796776, PubMed:14652006, PubMed:15568026, PubMed:18193050). May interact in cis (on the same cell) or in trans (on other cells) with TNFRSF14 (PubMed:19915044). In cis interactions, appears to play an immune regulatory role inhibiting in trans interactions in naive T cells to maintain a resting state. In trans interactions, can predominate during adaptive immune response to p
   9198..9225    +  misc_feature   MCS (fragment): multiple cloning site
   9233..9952    +  CDS            mEGFP: enhanced GFP with monomerizing A206K mutation (Zacharias et al., 2002) mammalian codon-optimized
   9964..9994    +  misc_feature   MCS (fragment): pUC18/19 multiple cloning site
   9995..10013   +  misc_feature   MCS (fragment): pBluescript multiple cloning site
  10013..3       +  misc_feature   WPRE (across the origin): woodchuck hepatitis virus posttranscriptional regulatory element
