[The description below was written by a language model from this plasmid's Addgene catalogue record and pLannotate feature annotations shown in this document.]
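Description:
pHR-BTLA (Y226F, Y243F, Y257F, Y282F)-mGFP is a lentiviral transfer plasmid of about 10.6 kb built on the pHR backbone for expressing a tyrosine-mutant form of the human inhibitory receptor BTLA (CD272) in mammalian cells. It is propagated in E. coli as a high-copy plasmid through a ColE1/pUC-type origin and selected with ampicillin via the β-lactamase gene. The backbone also carries remnants typical of older pHR-series vectors, including an SV40 promoter followed by fragments of the E. coli gpt gene, SV40 small t intron and poly(A) sequences, and short fragments of TcR, rop, bom and lacI. These sit outside the proviral region and appear to be vestigial.

The viral portion contains a truncated HIV-1 5' LTR, the Ψ packaging signal with a partial gag sequence, the Rev response element for Rev-dependent nuclear export of the genomic RNA, and the cPPT/CTS. It ends in a self-inactivating ΔU3 3' LTR, which disables LTR-driven transcription after integration. Between these elements, the SFFV promoter drives the BTLA coding sequence joined through a short linker to C-terminal mEGFP, the monomeric A206K variant of enhanced GFP. A WPRE downstream of the fusion enhances transcript expression. No mammalian drug-selection marker is annotated within the proviral region, so transduced cells would be identified by GFP fluorescence.

The four tyrosine-to-phenylalanine substitutions replace tyrosines in BTLA, a receptor that signals through recruitment of the phosphatases SHP-1 and SHP-2. The associated work concerns how PD-1 and BTLA regulate T cell signalling, so this construct plausibly serves as a phosphorylation-deficient comparison to wild-type BTLA, with the fluorescent tag allowing expression and localisation to be followed.
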