Addgene plasmid #180792: pHR-BTLA (Y226F, Y243F, Y257F, Y282F)-mGFP
Purpose: Expression of human BTLA (Y226F, Y243F, Y257F, Y282F) fused to mEGFP
Depositing lab: Enfu Hui. Depositing organization: University of California, San Diego (UCSD). Publication: PD-1 and BTLA regulate T cell signaling differentially and only partially through SHP1 and SHP2. Xu X, Hou B, Fulzele A, Masubuchi T, Zhao Y, Wu Z, Hu Y, Jiang Y, Ma Y, Wang H, Bennett EJ, Fu G, Hui E. J Cell Biol. 2020 Jun 1;219(6). pii: 151801. doi: 10.1083/jcb.201905085. PubMed 32437509.
Backbone
  Vector backbone: pHR
  Vector type: Lentiviral
Growth in bacteria
  Bacterial resistance: Ampicillin, 100 μg/mL
  Growth temperature: 37°C
  Growth strain: NEB Stable
  Copy number: High Copy
Gene/Insert
  Gene/Insert name: BTLA
  Species: H. sapiens (human)
  Mutation: Y226F, Y243F, Y257F, Y282F
  Entrez Gene: BTLA (a.k.a. BTLA1, CD272)
  Promoter: SFFV
  Tag / fusion protein: mEGFP (C terminal on insert)
  Cloning method: Ligation Independent Cloning
  Sequencing primers: 5′ ccaatcagcctgcttctcgcttc; 3′ ccagaggttgattatcgataagc
Terms and licenses: Academic/Nonprofit Terms; Industry Terms: Not Available to Industry
How to cite: pHR-BTLA (Y226F, Y243F, Y257F, Y282F)-mGFP was a gift from Enfu Hui (Addgene plasmid # 180792 ; http://n2t.net/addgene:180792 ; RRID:Addgene_180792)
